Addgene plasmid #128907: JB23
Purpose: mammalian expression, proximity labelling, mitochondrial relocalisation
Depositing lab: Sean Munro. Depositing organization: MRC Laboratory of Molecular Biology. Publication: In vivo identification of GTPase interactors by mitochondrial relocalization and proximity biotinylation. Gillingham AK, Bertram J, Begum F, Munro S. Elife. 2019 Jul 11;8. pii: 45916. doi: 10.7554/eLife.45916. PubMed 31294692.
Backbone
  Vector backbone: cDNA3.10
  Vector type: Mammalian Expression
Growth in bacteria
  Bacterial resistance: Ampicillin, 100 μg/mL
  Growth temperature: 37°C
  Growth strain: DH5alpha
  Copy number: High Copy
Gene/Insert
  Gene/Insert name: Rab8ATN-BirA*-HA-MAO
  Species: H. sapiens (human)
  Entrez Gene: RAB8A (a.k.a. MEL, RAB8)
  Cloning method: Restriction Enzyme; 5′ cloning site Unknown (unknown if destroyed); 3′ cloning site Unknown (unknown if destroyed)
Terms and licenses: Academic/Nonprofit Terms; Industry Terms: Not Available to Industry
Depositor comments: Please visit https://www.biorxiv.org/content/10.1101/553206v2 for bioRxiv preprint.
How to cite: JB23 was a gift from Sean Munro (Addgene plasmid # 128907 ; http://n2t.net/addgene:128907 ; RRID:Addgene_128907)
