[The description below was written by a language model from this plasmid's Addgene catalogue record and pLannotate feature annotations shown in this document.]
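Description:
JB23 is a mammalian expression plasmid built on a pcDNA3.1-type backbone (recorded as "cDNA3.10"). It is propagated in E. coli at high copy from a ColE1/pUC-type origin under ampicillin selection via the β-lactamase gene. The backbone also carries an f1 phage origin and an SV40 early promoter driving the neomycin phosphotransferase gene with an SV40 polyadenylation signal, the standard arrangement for G418 selection of stably transfected mammalian cells. Several small annotated fragments (bom, lac promoter/operator, lacI, ble and a short HIV-1 LTR match) appear to be backbone remnants rather than functional parts.

The payload is a single fusion open reading frame named Rab8ATN-BirA*-HA-MAO, transcribed from the CMV immediate-early enhancer/promoter and terminated by the bovine growth hormone polyadenylation signal; a T7 promoter lies just upstream of the coding region. The fusion begins with human RAB8A, a small GTPase that regulates membrane trafficking. The "TN" suffix most likely denotes a threonine-to-asparagine substitution of the kind used to lock Rabs in the inactive, GDP-bound state, although the record does not specify the mutation. This is followed by BirA(R118G), the promiscuous biotin ligase used in BioID, then an HA epitope tag (named in the insert but not separately annotated), and finally a C-terminal fragment of human monoamine oxidase A, which serves here as the mitochondrial targeting element.

Together these parts relocalise the GTPase to mitochondria, where the attached ligase biotinylates nearby proteins so that interactors can be recovered and identified. A TN form would typically serve as the nucleotide-state comparison for finding effectors and regulators of Rab8A.
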