Features (pLannotate 1.2.2; 22 found; start..end, strand, type, name):
     28..80      -  misc_feature   bom (fragment): basis of mobility region from pBR322
    235..614     +  enhancer       CMV enhancer: human cytomegalovirus immediate early enhancer
    615..818     +  promoter       CMV promoter: human cytomegalovirus (CMV) immediate early promoter
    814..847     +  LTR            5' LTR (truncated) (fragment): truncated 5' long terminal repeat (LTR) from HIV-1
    863..881     +  promoter       T7 promoter: promoter for bacteriophage T7 RNA polymerase
    919..1527    +  CDS            RAB8A: RAB8A_CANLF - Also known as MEL, RAB8. Experimental evidence at protein level: Swiss-Prot protein existence level 1. The small GTPases Rab are key regulators of intracellular membrane trafficking, from the formation of transport vesicles to their fusion with membranes. Rabs cycle between an inactive GDP-bound form and an active GTP-bound form that is able to recruit to membranes different sets of downstream effectors directly responsible for vesicle formation, movement, tethering and fusion. That Rab is involved in polarized vesicular trafficking and neurotransmitter release. Together with RAB
   1558..2517    +  CDS            BirA(R118G): promiscuous R118G mutant of the E. coli biotin protein ligase (Cronan, 2005) also known as BirA* or BioID
   2584..2724    +  CDS            MAOA (fragment): AOFA_HUMAN - Experimental evidence at protein level: Swiss-Prot protein existence level 1. Catalyzes the oxidative deamination of biogenic and xenobiotic amines and has important functions in the metabolism of neuroactive and vasoactive amines in the central nervous system and peripheral tissues. MAOA preferentially oxidizes biogenic amines such as 5-hydroxytryptamine (5-HT), norepinephrine and epinephrine. From Homo sapiens (Human).
   2800..3024    +  polyA_signal   bGH poly(A) signal: bovine growth hormone polyadenylation signal
   3028..3049    +  promoter       SV40 promoter (fragment): SV40 enhancer and early promoter
   3070..3498    +  rep_origin     f1 ori (sequence partly withheld): f1 bacteriophage origin of replication; arrow indicates direction of (+) strand synthesis
   3512..3841    +  promoter       SV40 promoter: SV40 enhancer and early promoter
   3908..4699    +  CDS            neo: KKA2_KLEPN - Also known as kan, nptII. Experimental evidence at protein level: Swiss-Prot protein existence level 1. Resistance to kanamycin, neomycin, paromomycin, ribostamycin, butirosin and gentamicin B. From Klebsiella pneumoniae.
   4723..4881    +  CDS            ble (fragment): BLE_KLEPN - Experimental evidence at protein level: Swiss-Prot protein existence level 1. Binding protein with a strong affinity to the bleomycin family of antibiotics. Binds to CL990; an antimitotic-antibiotic compound. From Klebsiella pneumoniae.
   4876..4997    +  polyA_signal   SV40 poly(A) signal: SV40 polyadenylation signal
   5070..5086    -  protein_bind   lac operator: The lac repressor binds to the lac operator to inhibit transcription in E. coli. This inhibition can be relieved by adding lactose or isopropyl-β-D-thiogalactopyranoside (IPTG). lac repressor encoded by lacI
   5094..5124    -  promoter       lac promoter: promoter for the E. coli lac operon
   5139..5160    -  protein_bind   CAP binding site: CAP binding activates transcription in the presence of cAMP. E. coli catabolite activator protein
   5173..5265    -  CDS            lacI (fragment): lac repressor; lacI; The lac repressor binds to the lac operator to inhibit transcription in E. coli. This inhibition can be relieved by adding lactose or isopropyl-β-D-thiogalactopyranoside (IPTG).
   5448..6036    -  rep_origin     ori: high-copy-number ColE1/pMB1/pBR322/pUC origin of replication
   6207..7067    -  CDS            AmpR: β-lactamase; bla; confers resistance to ampicillin, carbenicillin, and related antibiotics
   7068..7172    -  promoter       AmpR promoter: bla
>Addgene plasmid #128907 | JB23 | addgene full sequence | sequence record 254253 | Addgene NGS Result
GACGGATCGGGAGATCTCCCGATCCCCTATGGTGCACTCTCAGTACAATCTGCTCTGATGCCGCATAGTT
AAGCCAGTATCTGCTCCCTGCTTGTGTGTTGGAGGTCGCTGAGTAGTGCGCGAGCAAAATTTAAGCTACA
ACAAGGCAAGGCTTGACCGACAATTGCATGAAGAATCTGCTTAGGGTTAGGCGTTTTGCGCTGCTTCGCG
ATGTACGGGCCAGATATACGCGTTGACATTGATTATTGACTAGTTATTAATAGTAATCAATTACGGGGTC
ATTAGTTCATAGCCCATATATGGAGTTCCGCGTTACATAACTTACGGTAAATGGCCCGCCTGGCTGACCG
CCCAACGACCCCCGCCCATTGACGTCAATAATGACGTATGTTCCCATAGTAACGCCAATAGGGACTTTCC
ATTGACGTCAATGGGTGGAGTATTTACGGTAAACTGCCCACTTGGCAGTACATCAAGTGTATCATATGCC
AAGTACGCCCCCTATTGACGTCAATGACGGTAAATGGCCCGCCTGGCATTATGCCCAGTACATGACCTTA
TGGGACTTTCCTACTTGGCAGTACATCTACGTATTAGTCATCGCTATTACCATGGTGATGCGGTTTTGGC
AGTACATCAATGGGCGTGGATAGCGGTTTGACTCACGGGGATTTCCAAGTCTCCACCCCATTGACGTCAA
TGGGAGTTTGTTTTGGCACCAAAATCAACGGGACTTTCCAAAATGTCGTAACAACTCCGCCCCATTGACG
CAAATGGGCGGTAGGCGTGTACGGTGGGAGGTCTATATAAGCAGAGCTCTCTGGCTAACTAGAGAACCCA
CTGCTTACTGGCTTATCGAAATTAATACGACTCACTATAGGGAGACCCAAGCTGGCTAGCAAGCTTACCG
GTTGTAATATGGCGAAGACCTACGATTACCTGTTCAAGCTGCTGCTGATCGGGGACTCGGGGGTGGGGAA
GAACTGTGTCCTGTTCCGCTTCTCCGAGGACGCCTTCAACTCCACTTTTATCTCCACCATAGGAATTGAC
TTTAAAATTAGGACCATAGAGCTCGATGGCAAGAGAATTAAACTGCAGATATGGGACACAGCCGGTCAGG
AACGGTTTCGGACGATCACAACGGCCTACTACAGGGGTGCAATGGGCATCATGCTGGTCTACGACATCAC
CAACGAGAAGTCCTTCGACAACATCCGGAACTGGATTCGCAACATTGAGGAGCACGCCTCTGCAGACGTC
GAAAAGATGATACTCGGGAACAAGTGTGATGTGAATGACAAGAGACAAGTTTCCAAGGAACGGGGAGAAA
AGCTGGCCCTCGACTATGGAATCAAGTTCATGGAGACCAGCGCGAAGGCCAACATCAATGTGGAAAATGC
ATTTTTCACTCTCGCCAGAGATATCAAAGCAAAAATGGACAAAAAATTGGAAGGCAACAGCCCCCAGGGG
AGCAACCAGGGAGTCAAAATCACACCGGACCAGCAGAAGAGGAGCAGCTTTTTCCGAGAATTCGGAGCCG
GAGCTGGTACCATGGACAAGGACAACACCGTGCCCCTGAAGCTGATCGCCCTGCTGGCCAACGGCGAGTT
CCACTCTGGCGAGCAGCTGGGAGAGACCCTGGGAATGAGCAGAGCCGCCATCAACAAGCACATCCAGACA
CTGAGAGACTGGGGAGTGGACGTGTTCACCGTGCCTGGCAAGGGCTACAGCCTGCCTGAGCCTATCCAGC
TGCTGAACGCCAAGCAGATCCTGGGACAGCTGGATGGCGGAAGCGTGGCCGTGCTGCCTGTGATCGACTC
CACCAATCAGTACCTGCTGGACAGAATCGGAGAGCTGAAGTCCGGCGACGCCTGCATCGCCGAGTACCAG
CAGGCTGGCAGAGGAGGCAGAGGACGGAAGTGGTTCAGCCCATTCGGAGCCAACCTGTACCTGTCCATGT
TCTGGAGACTGGAGCAGGGACCTGCTGCTGCCATCGGACTGAGTCTGGTGATCGGAATCGTGATGGCCGA
GGTGCTGAGAAAGCTGGGAGCCGACAAGGTGAGAGTGAAGTGGCCTAATGACCTGTACCTCCAGGACCGC
AAGCTGGCTGGCATCCTGGTGGAGCTGACAGGCAAGACAGGCGATGCCGCTCAGATCGTGATCGGAGCCG
GAATCAACATGGCCATGAGAAGAGTGGAGGAGAGCGTGGTGAACCAGGGCTGGATCACCCTGCAGGAGGC
TGGCATCAACCTGGACCGGAACACCCTGGCCGCCATGCTGATCAGAGAGCTGAGAGCCGCTCTGGAGCTG
TTCGAGCAGGAGGGACTGGCTCCTTACCTGAGCAGATGGGAGAAGCTGGACAACTTCATCAACAGACCTG
TGAAGCTGATCATCGGCGACAAGGAAATCTTCGGCATCTCCAGAGGAATCGACAAGCAGGGAGCTCTGCT
GCTGGAGCAGGACGGAATCATCAAGCCCTGGATGGGCGGAGAAATCTCCCTGAGAAGCGCAGAGAAGGGA
TCCGTCGACGGAGCCGGTGCTGGCGCATACCCCTACGACGTGCCCGACTACGCAGGCTCCGCAGTTCCAG
CGGTAGAAATCACCCACACCTTCTGGGAAAGGAACCTGCCCTCTGTTTCTGGCCTGCTGAAGATCATTGG
ATTTTCCACATCAGTAACTGCCCTGGGGTTTGTGCTGTACAAATACAAGCTCCTGCCACGGTCTTGACCC
GGGGATATCCAGCACAGTGGCGGCCGCTCGAGTCTAGAGGGCCCGTTTAAACCCGCTGATCAGCCTCGAC
TGTGCCTTCTAGTTGCCAGCCATCTGTTGTTTGCCCCTCCCCCGTGCCTTCCTTGACCCTGGAAGGTGCC
ACTCCCACTGTCCTTTCCTAATAAAATGAGGAAATTGCATCGCATTGTCTGAGTAGGTGTCATTCTATTC
TGGGGGGTGGGGTGGGGCAGGACAGCAAGGGGGAGGATTGGGAAGACAATAGCAGGCATGCTGGGGATGC
GGTGGGCTCTATGGCTTCTGAGGCGGAAAGAACCAGCTGGGGCTCTAGGGGGTATCCCC
[124 nt withheld, positions 3070-3193]
C
[91 nt withheld, positions 3195-3285]
A
[49 nt withheld, positions 3287-3335]
CCTTTGACGTTGGAGTCCACGTTCTTT
[37 nt withheld, positions 3363-3399]
ACCCTATCTCGGTCTATTCTTTTGATTTATAAGGGATTTTGCCGATTTCGGCCTATTGGTTAAAAAATGA
GCTGATTTAACAAAAATTTAACGCGAATTAATTCTGTGGAATGTGTGTCAGTTAGGGTGTGGAAAGTCCC
CAGGCTCCCCAGCAGGCAGAAGTATGCAAAGCATGCATCTCAATTAGTCAGCAACCAGGTGTGGAAAGTC
CCCAGGCTCCCCAGCAGGCAGAAGTATGCAAAGCATGCATCTCAATTAGTCAGCAACCATAGTCCCGCCC
CTAACTCCGCCCATCCCGCCCCTAACTCCGCCCAGTTCCGCCCATTCTCCGCCCCATGGCTGACTAATTT
TTTTTATTTATGCAGAGGCCGAGGCCGCCTCTGCCTCTGAGCTATTCCAGAAGTAGTGAGGAGGCTTTTT
TGGAGGCCTAGGCTTTTGCAAAAAGCTCCCGGGAGCTTGTATATCCATTTTCGGATCTGATCAAGAGACA
GGATGAGGATCGTTTCGCATGATTGAACAAGATGGATTGCACGCAGGTTCTCCGGCCGCTTGGGTGGAGA
GGCTATTCGGCTATGACTGGGCACAACAGACAATCGGCTGCTCTGATGCCGCCGTGTTCCGGCTGTCAGC
GCAGGGGCGCCCGGTTCTTTTTGTCAAGACCGACCTGTCCGGTGCCCTGAATGAACTGCAGGACGAGGCA
GCGCGGCTATCGTGGCTGGCCACGACGGGCGTTCCTTGCGCAGCTGTGCTCGACGTTGTCACTGAAGCGG
GAAGGGACTGGCTGCTATTGGGCGAAGTGCCGGGGCAGGATCTCCTGTCATCTCACCTTGCTCCTGCCGA
GAAAGTATCCATCATGGCTGATGCAATGCGGCGGCTGCATACGCTTGATCCGGCTACCTGCCCATTCGAC
CACCAAGCGAAACATCGCATCGAGCGAGCACGTACTCGGATGGAAGCCGGTCTTGTCGATCAGGATGATC
TGGACGAAGAGCATCAGGGGCTCGCGCCAGCCGAACTGTTCGCCAGGCTCAAGGCGCGCATGCCCGACGG
CGAGGATCTCGTCGTGACCCATGGCGATGCCTGCTTGCCGAATATCATGGTGGAAAATGGCCGCTTTTCT
GGATTCATCGACTGTGGCCGGCTGGGTGTGGCGGACCGCTATCAGGACATAGCGTTGGCTACCCGTGATA
TTGCTGAAGAGCTTGGCGGCGAATGGGCTGACCGCTTCCTCGTGCTTTACGGTATCGCCGCTCCCGATTC
GCAGCGCATCGCCTTCTATCGCCTTCTTGACGAGTTCTTCTGAGCGGGACTCTGGGGTTCGAAATGACCG
ACCAAGCGACGCCCAACCTGCCATCACGAGATTTCGATTCCACCGCCGCCTTCTATGAAAGGTTGGGCTT
CGGAATCGTTTTCCGGGACGCCGGCTGGATGATCCTCCAGCGCGGGGATCTCATGCTGGAGTTCTTCGCC
CACCCCAACTTGTTTATTGCAGCTTATAATGGTTACAAATAAAGCAATAGCATCACAAATTTCACAAATA
AAGCATTTTTTTCACTGCATTCTAGTTGTGGTTTGTCCAAACTCATCAATGTATCTTATCATGTCTGTAT
ACCGTCGACCTCTAGCTAGAGCTTGGCGTAATCATGGTCATAGCTGTTTCCTGTGTGAAATTGTTATCCG
CTCACAATTCCACACAACATACGAGCCGGAAGCATAAAGTGTAAAGCCTGGGGTGCCTAATGAGTGAGCT
AACTCACATTAATTGCGTTGCGCTCACTGCCCGCTTTCCAGTCGGGAAACCTGTCGTGCCAGCTGCATTA
ATGAATCGGCCAACGCGCGGGGAGAGGCGGTTTGCGTATTGGGCGCTCTTCCGCTTCCTCGCTCACTGAC
TCGCTGCGCTCGGTCGTTCGGCTGCGGCGAGCGGTATCAGCTCACTCAAAGGCGGTAATACGGTTATCCA
CAGAATCAGGGGATAACGCAGGAAAGAACATGTGAGCAAAAGGCCAGCAAAAGGCCAGGAACCGTAAAAA
GGCCGCGTTGCTGGCGTTTTTCCATAGGCTCCGCCCCCCTGACGAGCATCACAAAAATCGACGCTCAAGT
CAGAGGTGGCGAAACCCGACAGGACTATAAAGATACCAGGCGTTTCCCCCTGGAAGCTCCCTCGTGCGCT
CTCCTGTTCCGACCCTGCCGCTTACCGGATACCTGTCCGCCTTTCTCCCTTCGGGAAGCGTGGCGCTTTC
TCATAGCTCACGCTGTAGGTATCTCAGTTCGGTGTAGGTCGTTCGCTCCAAGCTGGGCTGTGTGCACGAA
CCCCCCGTTCAGCCCGACCGCTGCGCCTTATCCGGTAACTATCGTCTTGAGTCCAACCCGGTAAGACACG
ACTTATCGCCACTGGCAGCAGCCACTGGTAACAGGATTAGCAGAGCGAGGTATGTAGGCGGTGCTACAGA
GTTCTTGAAGTGGTGGCCTAACTACGGCTACACTAGAAGAACAGTATTTGGTATCTGCGCTCTGCTGAAG
CCAGTTACCTTCGGAAAAAGAGTTGGTAGCTCTTGATCCGGCAAACAAACCACCGCTGGTAGCGGTGGTT
TTTTTGTTTGCAAGCAGCAGATTACGCGCAGAAAAAAAGGATCTCAAGAAGATCCTTTGATCTTTTCTAC
GGGGTCTGACGCTCAGTGGAACGAAAACTCACGTTAAGGGATTTTGGTCATGAGATTATCAAAAAGGATC
TTCACCTAGATCCTTTTAAATTAAAAATGAAGTTTTAAATCAATCTAAAGTATATATGAGTAAACTTGGT
CTGACAGTTACCAATGCTTAATCAGTGAGGCACCTATCTCAGCGATCTGTCTATTTCGTTCATCCATAGT
TGCCTGACTCCCCGTCGTGTAGATAACTACGATACGGGAGGGCTTACCATCTGGCCCCAGTGCTGCAATG
ATACCGCGAGACCCACGCTCACCGGCTCCAGATTTATCAGCAATAAACCAGCCAGCCGGAAGGGCCGAGC
GCAGAAGTGGTCCTGCAACTTTATCCGCCTCCATCCAGTCTATTAATTGTTGCCGGGAAGCTAGAGTAAG
TAGTTCGCCAGTTAATAGTTTGCGCAACGTTGTTGCCATTGCTACAGGCATCGTGGTGTCACGCTCGTCG
TTTGGTATGGCTTCATTCAGCTCCGGTTCCCAACGATCAAGGCGAGTTACATGATCCCCCATGTTGTGCA
AAAAAGCGGTTAGCTCCTTCGGTCCTCCGATCGTTGTCAGAAGTAAGTTGGCCGCAGTGTTATCACTCAT
GGTTATGGCAGCACTGCATAATTCTCTTACTGTCATGCCATCCGTAAGATGCTTTTCTGTGACTGGTGAG
TACTCAACCAAGTCATTCTGAGAATAGTGTATGCGGCGACCGAGTTGCTCTTGCCCGGCGTCAATACGGG
ATAATACCGCGCCACATAGCAGAACTTTAAAAGTGCTCATCATTGGAAAACGTTCTTCGGGGCGAAAACT
CTCAAGGATCTTACCGCTGTTGAGATCCAGTTCGATGTAACCCACTCGTGCACCCAACTGATCTTCAGCA
TCTTTTACTTTCACCAGCGTTTCTGGGTGAGCAAAAACAGGAAGGCAAAATGCCGCAAAAAAGGGAATAA
GGGCGACACGGAAATGTTGAATACTCATACTCTTCCTTTTTCAATATTATTGAAGCATTTATCAGGGTTA
TTGTCTCATGAGCGGATACATATTTGAATGTATTTAGAAAAATAAACAAATAGGGGTTCCGCGCACATTT
CCCCGAAAAGTGCCACCTGACGTC
