LOCUS       Exported 7200 bp ds-DNA circular SYN 17-NOV-2016
DEFINITION  synthetic circular DNA
ACCESSION   .
VERSION     .
KEYWORDS    .
SOURCE      synthetic DNA construct
  ORGANISM  synthetic DNA construct
REFERENCE   1 (bases 1 to 7200)
  AUTHORS   .
  TITLE     Direct Submission
  JOURNAL   Exported Wednesday, Jun 19, 2019 from SnapGene Viewer 4.3.8
            https://www.snapgene.com
FEATURES             Location/Qualifiers
     source          1..7200
                     /organism="synthetic DNA construct"
                     /mol_type="other DNA"
     enhancer        235..614
                     /label=CMV enhancer
                     /note="human cytomegalovirus immediate early enhancer"
     promoter        615..818
                     /label=CMV promoter
                     /note="human cytomegalovirus (CMV) immediate early
                     promoter"
     promoter        863..881
                     /label=T7 promoter
                     /note="promoter for bacteriophage T7 RNA polymerase"
     gene            919..1527
                     /label=Rab8A TN
     gene            1552..2517
                     /label=BirA*
     CDS             2548..2574
                     /codon_start=1
                     /product="HA (human influenza hemagglutinin) epitope tag"
                     /label=HA
                     /translation="YPYDVPDYA"
     polyA_signal    2800..3024
                     /label=bGH poly(A) signal
                     /note="bovine growth hormone polyadenylation signal"
     rep_origin      3070..3498
                     /direction=RIGHT
                     /label=f1 ori
                     /note="f1 bacteriophage origin of replication; arrow
                     indicates direction of (+) strand synthesis"
     promoter        3512..3841
                     /label=SV40 promoter
                     /note="SV40 enhancer and early promoter"
     rep_origin      3692..3827
                     /label=SV40 ori
                     /note="SV40 origin of replication"
     CDS             3908..4702
                     /codon_start=1
                     /gene="aph(3')-II (or nptII)"
                     /product="aminoglycoside phosphotransferase from Tn5"
                     /label=NeoR/KanR
                     /note="confers resistance to neomycin, kanamycin, and G418
                     (Geneticin(R))"
                     /translation="MIEQDGLHAGSPAAWVERLFGYDWAQQTIGCSDAAVFRLSAQGRP
                     VLFVKTDLSGALNELQDEAARLSWLATTGVPCAAVLDVVTEAGRDWLLLGEVPGQDLLS
                     SHLAPAEKVSIMADAMRRLHTLDPATCPFDHQAKHRIERARTRMEAGLVDQDDLDEEHQ
                     GLAPAELFARLKARMPDGEDLVVTHGDACLPNIMVENGRFSGFIDCGRLGVADRYQDIA
                     LATRDIAEELGGEWADRFLVLYGIAAPDSQRIAFYRLLDEFF"
     polyA_signal    4876..4997
                     /label=SV40 poly(A) signal
                     /note="SV40 polyadenylation signal"
     primer_bind     complement(5046..5062)
                     /label=M13 rev
                     /note="common sequencing primer, one of multiple similar
                     variants"
     protein_bind    5070..5086
                     /label=lac operator
                     /bound_moiety="lac repressor encoded by lacI"
                     /note="The lac repressor binds to the lac operator to
                     inhibit transcription in E. coli. This inhibition can be
                     relieved by adding lactose or
                     isopropyl-beta-D-thiogalactopyranoside (IPTG)."
     promoter        complement(5094..5124)
                     /label=lac promoter
                     /note="promoter for the E. coli lac operon"
     protein_bind    5139..5160
                     /label=CAP binding site
                     /bound_moiety="E. coli catabolite activator protein"
                     /note="CAP binding activates transcription in the presence
                     of cAMP."
     rep_origin      complement(5448..6033)
                     /direction=LEFT
                     /label=ori
                     /note="high-copy-number ColE1/pMB1/pBR322/pUC origin of
                     replication"
     CDS             complement(6204..7064)
                     /codon_start=1
                     /gene="bla"
                     /product="beta-lactamase"
                     /label=AmpR
                     /note="confers resistance to ampicillin, carbenicillin, and
                     related antibiotics"
                     /translation="MSIQHFRVALIPFFAAFCLPVFAHPETLVKVKDAEDQLGARVGYI
                     ELDLNSGKILESFRPEERFPMMSTFKVLLCGAVLSRIDAGQEQLGRRIHYSQNDLVEYS
                     PVTEKHLTDGMTVRELCSAAITMSDNTAANLLLTTIGGPKELTAFLHNMGDHVTRLDRW
                     EPELNEAIPNDERDTTMPVAMATTLRKLLTGELLTLASRQQLIDWMEADKVAGPLLRSA
                     LPAGWFIADKSGAGERGSRGIIAALGPDGKPSRIVVIYTTGSQATMDERNRQIAEIGAS
                     LIKHW"
     promoter        complement(7065..7169)
                     /gene="bla"
                     /label=AmpR promoter
ORIGIN
        1 gacggatcgg gagatctccc gatcccctat ggtgcactct cagtacaatc tgctctgatg
       61 ccgcatagtt aagccagtat ctgctccctg cttgtgtgtt ggaggtcgct gagtagtgcg
      121 cgagcaaaat ttaagctaca acaaggcaag gcttgaccga caattgcatg aagaatctgc
      181 ttagggttag gcgttttgcg ctgcttcgcg atgtacgggc cagatatacg cgttgacatt
      241 gattattgac tagttattaa tagtaatcaa ttacggggtc attagttcat agcccatata
      301 tggagttccg cgttacataa cttacggtaa atggcccgcc tggctgaccg cccaacgacc
      361 cccgcccatt gacgtcaata atgacgtatg ttcccatagt aacgccaata gggactttcc
      421 attgacgtca atgggtggag tatttacggt aaactgccca cttggcagta catcaagtgt
      481 atcatatgcc aagtacgccc cctattgacg tcaatgacgg taaatggccc gcctggcatt
      541 atgcccagta catgacctta tgggactttc ctacttggca gtacatctac gtattagtca
      601 tcgctattac catggtgatg cggttttggc agtacatcaa tgggcgtgga tagcggtttg
      661 actcacgggg atttccaagt ctccacccca ttgacgtcaa tgggagtttg ttttggcacc
      721 aaaatcaacg ggactttcca aaatgtcgta acaactccgc cccattgacg caaatgggcg
      781 gtaggcgtgt acggtgggag gtctatataa gcagagctct ctggctaact agagaaccca
      841 ctgcttactg gcttatcgaa attaatacga ctcactatag ggagacccaa gctggctagc
      901 aagcttaccg gttgtaatat ggcgaagacc tacgattacc tgttcaagct gctgctgatc
      961 ggggactcgg gggtggggaa gaactgtgtc ctgttccgct tctccgagga cgccttcaac
     1021 tccactttta tctccaccat aggaattgac tttaaaatta ggaccataga gctcgatggc
     1081 aagagaatta aactgcagat atgggacaca gccggtcagg aacggtttcg gacgatcaca
     1141 acggcctact acaggggtgc aatgggcatc atgctggtct acgacatcac caacgagaag
     1201 tccttcgaca acatccggaa ctggattcgc aacattgagg agcacgcctc tgcagacgtc
     1261 gaaaagatga tactcgggaa caagtgtgat gtgaatgaca agagacaagt ttccaaggaa
     1321 cggggagaaa agctggccct cgactatgga atcaagttca tggagaccag cgcgaaggcc
     1381 aacatcaatg tggaaaatgc atttttcact ctcgccagag atatcaaagc aaaaatggac
     1441 aaaaaattgg aaggcaacag cccccagggg agcaaccagg gagtcaaaat cacaccggac
     1501 cagcagaaga ggagcagctt tttccgagaa ttcggagccg gagctggtac catggacaag
     1561 gacaacaccg tgcccctgaa gctgatcgcc ctgctggcca acggcgagtt ccactctggc
     1621 gagcagctgg gagagaccct gggaatgagc agagccgcca tcaacaagca catccagaca
     1681 ctgagagact ggggagtgga cgtgttcacc gtgcctggca agggctacag cctgcctgag
     1741 cctatccagc tgctgaacgc caagcagatc ctgggacagc tggatggcgg aagcgtggcc
     1801 gtgctgcctg tgatcgactc caccaatcag tacctgctgg acagaatcgg agagctgaag
     1861 tccggcgacg cctgcatcgc cgagtaccag caggctggca gaggaggcag aggacggaag
     1921 tggttcagcc cattcggagc caacctgtac ctgtccatgt tctggagact ggagcaggga
     1981 cctgctgctg ccatcggact gagtctggtg atcggaatcg tgatggccga ggtgctgaga
     2041 aagctgggag ccgacaaggt gagagtgaag tggcctaatg acctgtacct ccaggaccgc
     2101 aagctggctg gcatcctggt ggagctgaca ggcaagacag gcgatgccgc tcagatcgtg
     2161 atcggagccg gaatcaacat ggccatgaga agagtggagg agagcgtggt gaaccagggc
     2221 tggatcaccc tgcaggaggc tggcatcaac ctggaccgga acaccctggc cgccatgctg
     2281 atcagagagc tgagagccgc tctggagctg ttcgagcagg agggactggc tccttacctg
     2341 agcagatggg agaagctgga caacttcatc aacagacctg tgaagctgat catcggcgac
     2401 aaggaaatct tcggcatctc cagaggaatc gacaagcagg gagctctgct gctggagcag
     2461 gacggaatca tcaagccctg gatgggcgga gaaatctccc tgagaagcgc agagaaggga
     2521 tccgtcgacg gagccggtgc tggcgcatac ccctacgacg tgcccgacta cgcaggctcc
     2581 gcagttccag cggtagaaat cacccacacc ttctgggaaa ggaacctgcc ctctgtttct
     2641 ggcctgctga agatcattgg attttccaca tcagtaactg ccctggggtt tgtgctgtac
     2701 aaatacaagc tcctgccacg gtcttgaccc ggggatatcc agcacagtgg cggccgctcg
     2761 agtctagagg gcccgtttaa acccgctgat cagcctcgac tgtgccttct agttgccagc
     2821 catctgttgt ttgcccctcc cccgtgcctt ccttgaccct ggaaggtgcc actcccactg
     2881 tcctttccta ataaaatgag gaaattgcat cgcattgtct gagtaggtgt cattctattc
     2941 tggggggtgg ggtggggcag gacagcaagg gggaggattg ggaagacaat agcaggcatg
     3001 ctggggatgc ggtgggctct atggcttctg aggcggaaag aaccagctgg ggctctaggg
     3061 ggtatccccn nnnnnnnnnn nnnnnnnnnn nnnnnnnnnn nnnnnnnnnn nnnnnnnnnn
     3121 nnnnnnnnnn nnnnnnnnnn nnnnnnnnnn nnnnnnnnnn nnnnnnnnnn nnnnnnnnnn
     3181 nnnnnnnnnn nnncnnnnnn nnnnnnnnnn nnnnnnnnnn nnnnnnnnnn nnnnnnnnnn
     3241 nnnnnnnnnn nnnnnnnnnn nnnnnnnnnn nnnnnnnnnn nnnnnannnn nnnnnnnnnn
     3301 nnnnnnnnnn nnnnnnnnnn nnnnnnnnnn nnnnnccttt gacgttggag tccacgttct
     3361 ttaatagtgg actcttgttc caaactggaa caacactcaa ccctatctcg gtctattctt
     3421 ttgatttata agggattttg ccgatttcgg cctattggtt aaaaaatgag ctgatttaac
     3481 aaaaatttaa cgcgaattaa ttctgtggaa tgtgtgtcag ttagggtgtg gaaagtcccc
     3541 aggctcccca gcaggcagaa gtatgcaaag catgcatctc aattagtcag caaccaggtg
     3601 tggaaagtcc ccaggctccc cagcaggcag aagtatgcaa agcatgcatc tcaattagtc
     3661 agcaaccata gtcccgcccc taactccgcc catcccgccc ctaactccgc ccagttccgc
     3721 ccattctccg ccccatggct gactaatttt ttttatttat gcagaggccg aggccgcctc
     3781 tgcctctgag ctattccaga agtagtgagg aggctttttt ggaggcctag gcttttgcaa
     3841 aaagctcccg ggagcttgta tatccatttt cggatctgat caagagacag gatgaggatc
     3901 gtttcgcatg attgaacaag atggattgca cgcaggttct ccggccgctt gggtggagag
     3961 gctattcggc tatgactggg cacaacagac aatcggctgc tctgatgccg ccgtgttccg
     4021 gctgtcagcg caggggcgcc cggttctttt tgtcaagacc gacctgtccg gtgccctgaa
     4081 tgaactgcag gacgaggcag cgcggctatc gtggctggcc acgacgggcg ttccttgcgc
     4141 agctgtgctc gacgttgtca ctgaagcggg aagggactgg ctgctattgg gcgaagtgcc
     4201 ggggcaggat ctcctgtcat ctcaccttgc tcctgccgag aaagtatcca tcatggctga
     4261 tgcaatgcgg cggctgcata cgcttgatcc ggctacctgc ccattcgacc accaagcgaa
     4321 acatcgcatc gagcgagcac gtactcggat ggaagccggt cttgtcgatc aggatgatct
     4381 ggacgaagag catcaggggc tcgcgccagc cgaactgttc gccaggctca aggcgcgcat
     4441 gcccgacggc gaggatctcg tcgtgaccca tggcgatgcc tgcttgccga atatcatggt
     4501 ggaaaatggc cgcttttctg gattcatcga ctgtggccgg ctgggtgtgg cggaccgcta
     4561 tcaggacata gcgttggcta cccgtgatat tgctgaagag cttggcggcg aatgggctga
     4621 ccgcttcctc gtgctttacg gtatcgccgc tcccgattcg cagcgcatcg ccttctatcg
     4681 ccttcttgac gagttcttct gagcgggact ctggggttcg aaatgaccga ccaagcgacg
     4741 cccaacctgc catcacgaga tttcgattcc accgccgcct tctatgaaag gttgggcttc
     4801 ggaatcgttt tccgggacgc cggctggatg atcctccagc gcggggatct catgctggag
     4861 ttcttcgccc accccaactt gtttattgca gcttataatg gttacaaata aagcaatagc
     4921 atcacaaatt tcacaaataa agcatttttt tcactgcatt ctagttgtgg tttgtccaaa
     4981 ctcatcaatg tatcttatca tgtctgtata ccgtcgacct ctagctagag cttggcgtaa
     5041 tcatggtcat agctgtttcc tgtgtgaaat tgttatccgc tcacaattcc acacaacata
     5101 cgagccggaa gcataaagtg taaagcctgg ggtgcctaat gagtgagcta actcacatta
     5161 attgcgttgc gctcactgcc cgctttccag tcgggaaacc tgtcgtgcca gctgcattaa
     5221 tgaatcggcc aacgcgcggg gagaggcggt ttgcgtattg ggcgctcttc cgcttcctcg
     5281 ctcactgact cgctgcgctc ggtcgttcgg ctgcggcgag cggtatcagc tcactcaaag
     5341 gcggtaatac ggttatccac agaatcaggg gataacgcag gaaagaacat gtgagcaaaa
     5401 ggccagcaaa aggccaggaa ccgtaaaaag gccgcgttgc tggcgttttt ccataggctc
     5461 cgcccccctg acgagcatca caaaaatcga cgctcaagtc agaggtggcg aaacccgaca
     5521 ggactataaa gataccaggc gtttccccct ggaagctccc tcgtgcgctc tcctgttccg
     5581 accctgccgc ttaccggata cctgtccgcc tttctccctt cgggaagcgt ggcgctttct
     5641 catagctcac gctgtaggta tctcagttcg gtgtaggtcg ttcgctccaa gctgggctgt
     5701 gtgcacgaac cccccgttca gcccgaccgc tgcgccttat ccggtaacta tcgtcttgag
     5761 tccaacccgg taagacacga cttatcgcca ctggcagcag ccactggtaa caggattagc
     5821 agagcgaggt atgtaggcgg tgctacagag ttcttgaagt ggtggcctaa ctacggctac
     5881 actagaagaa cagtatttgg tatctgcgct ctgctgaagc cagttacctt cggaaaaaga
     5941 gttggtagct cttgatccgg caaacaaacc accgctggta gcggtttttt tgtttgcaag
     6001 cagcagatta cgcgcagaaa aaaaggatct caagaagatc ctttgatctt ttctacgggg
     6061 tctgacgctc agtggaacga aaactcacgt taagggattt tggtcatgag attatcaaaa
     6121 aggatcttca cctagatcct tttaaattaa aaatgaagtt ttaaatcaat ctaaagtata
     6181 tatgagtaaa cttggtctga cagttaccaa tgcttaatca gtgaggcacc tatctcagcg
     6241 atctgtctat ttcgttcatc catagttgcc tgactccccg tcgtgtagat aactacgata
     6301 cgggagggct taccatctgg ccccagtgct gcaatgatac cgcgagaccc acgctcaccg
     6361 gctccagatt tatcagcaat aaaccagcca gccggaaggg ccgagcgcag aagtggtcct
     6421 gcaactttat ccgcctccat ccagtctatt aattgttgcc gggaagctag agtaagtagt
     6481 tcgccagtta atagtttgcg caacgttgtt gccattgcta caggcatcgt ggtgtcacgc
     6541 tcgtcgtttg gtatggcttc attcagctcc ggttcccaac gatcaaggcg agttacatga
     6601 tcccccatgt tgtgcaaaaa agcggttagc tccttcggtc ctccgatcgt tgtcagaagt
     6661 aagttggccg cagtgttatc actcatggtt atggcagcac tgcataattc tcttactgtc
     6721 atgccatccg taagatgctt ttctgtgact ggtgagtact caaccaagtc attctgagaa
     6781 tagtgtatgc ggcgaccgag ttgctcttgc ccggcgtcaa tacgggataa taccgcgcca
     6841 catagcagaa ctttaaaagt gctcatcatt ggaaaacgtt cttcggggcg aaaactctca
     6901 aggatcttac cgctgttgag atccagttcg atgtaaccca ctcgtgcacc caactgatct
     6961 tcagcatctt ttactttcac cagcgtttct gggtgagcaa aaacaggaag gcaaaatgcc
     7021 gcaaaaaagg gaataagggc gacacggaaa tgttgaatac tcatactctt cctttttcaa
     7081 tattattgaa gcatttatca gggttattgt ctcatgagcg gatacatatt tgaatgtatt
     7141 tagaaaaata aacaaatagg ggttccgcgc acatttcccc gaaaagtgcc acctgacgtc
//
